>Addgene plasmid #223632 | pHR-mGFP-SNX9 | addgene full sequence | sequence record 444091 | Addgene NGS Result
CGATACCGTCGACCTCGAGGGAATTAATTCGAGCTCGGTACCTTTAAGACCAATGACTTACAAGGCAGCT
GTAGATCTTAGCCACTTTTTAAAAGAAAAGGGGGGACTGGAAGGGCTAATTCACTCCCAACGAAGACAAG
ATCTGCTTTTTGCTTGTACTGGGTCTCTCTGGTTAGACCAGATCTGAGCCTGGGAGCTCTCTGGCTAACT
AGGGAACCCACTGCTTAAGCCTCAATAAAGCTTGCCTTGAGTGCTTCAAGTAGTGTGTGCCCGTCTGTTG
TGTGACTCTGGTAACTAGAGATCCCTCAGACCCTTTTAGTCAGTGTGGAAAATCTCTAGCAGCATCTAGA
ATTAATTCCGTGTATTCTATAGTGTCACCTAAATCGTATGTGTATGATACATAAGGTTATGTATTAATTG
TAGCCGCGTTCTAACGACAATATGTACAAGCCTAATTGTGTAGCATCTGGCTTACTGAAGCAGACCCTAT
CATCTCTCTCGTAAACTGCCGTCAGAGTCGGTTTGGTTGGACGAACCTTCTGAGTTTCTGGTAACGCCGT
CCCGCACCCGGAAATGGTCAGCGAACCAATCAGCAGGGTCATCGCTAGCCAGATCCTCTACGCCGGACGC
ATCGTGGCCGGCATCACCGGCGCCACAGGTGCGGTTGCTGGCGCCTATATCGCCGACATCACCGATGGGG
AAGATCGGGCTCGCCACTTCGGGCTCATGAGCGCTTGTTTCGGCGTGGGTATGGTGGCAGGCCCCGTGGC
CGGGGGACTGTTGGGCGCCATCTCCTTGCATGCACCATTCCTTGCGGCGGCGGTGCTCAACGGCCTCAAC
CTACTACTGGGCTGCTTCCTAATGCAGGAGTCGCATAAGGGAGAGCGTCGAATGGTGCACTCTCAGTACA
ATCTGCTCTGATGCCGCATAGTTAAGCCAGCCCCGACACCCGCCAACACCCGCTGACGCGCCCTGACGGG
CTTGTCTGCTCCCGGCATCCGCTTACAGACAAGCTGTGACCGTCTCCGGGAGCTGCATGTGTCAGAGGTT
TTCACCGTCATCACCGAAACGCGCGAGACGAAAGGGCCTCGTGATACGCCTATTTTTATAGGTTAATGTC
ATGATAATAATGGTTTCTTAGACGTCAGGTGGCACTTTTCGGGGAAATGTGCGCGGAACCCCTATTTGTT
TATTTTTCTAAATACATTCAAATATGTATCCGCTCATGAGACAATAACCCTGATAAATGCTTCAATAATA
TTGAAAAAGGAAGAGTATGAGTATTCAACATTTCCGTGTCGCCCTTATTCCCTTTTTTGCGGCATTTTGC
CTTCCTGTTTTTGCTCACCCAGAAACGCTGGTGAAAGTAAAAGATGCTGAAGATCAGTTGGGTGCACGAG
TGGGTTACATCGAACTGGATCTCAACAGCGGTAAGATCCTTGAGAGTTTTCGCCCCGAAGAACGTTTTCC
AATGATGAGCACTTTTAAAGTTCTGCTATGTGGCGCGGTATTATCCCGTATTGACGCCGGGCAAGAGCAA
CTCGGTCGCCGCATACACTATTCTCAGAATGACTTGGTTGAGTACTCACCAGTCACAGAAAAGCATCTTA
CGGATGGCATGACAGTAAGAGAATTATGCAGTGCTGCCATAACCATGAGTGATAACACTGCGGCCAACTT
ACTTCTGACAACGATCGGAGGACCGAAGGAGCTAACCGCTTTTTTGCACAACATGGGGGATCATGTAACT
CGCCTTGATCGTTGGGAACCGGAGCTGAATGAAGCCATACCAAACGACGAGCGTGACACCACGATGCCTG
TAGCAATGGCAACAACGTTGCGCAAACTATTAACTGGCGAACTACTTACTCTAGCTTCCCGGCAACAATT
AATAGACTGGATGGAGGCGGATAAAGTTGCAGGACCACTTCTGCGCTCGGCCCTTCCGGCTGGCTGGTTT
ATTGCTGATAAATCTGGAGCCGGTGAGCGTGGGTCTCGCGGTATCATTGCAGCACTGGGGCCAGATGGTA
AGCCCTCCCGTATCGTAGTTATCTACACGACGGGGAGTCAGGCAACTATGGATGAACGAAATAGACAGAT
CGCTGAGATAGGTGCCTCACTGATTAAGCATTGGTAACTGTCAGACCAAGTTTACTCATATATACTTTAG
ATTGATTTAAAACTTCATTTTTAATTTAAAAGGATCTAGGTGAAGATCCTTTTTGATAATCTCATGACCA
AAATCCCTTAACGTGAGTTTTCGTTCCACTGAGCGTCAGACCCCGTAGAAAAGATCAAAGGATCTTCTTG
AGATCCTTTTTTTCTGCGCGTAATCTGCTGCTTGCAAACAAAAAAACCACCGCTACCAGCGGTGGTTTGT
TTGCCGGATCAAGAGCTACCAACTCTTTTTCCGAAGGTAACTGGCTTCAGCAGAGCGCAGATACCAAATA
CTGTTCTTCTAGTGTAGCCGTAGTTAGGCCACCACTTCAAGAACTCTGTAGCACCGCCTACATACCTCGC
TCTGCTAATCCTGTTACCAGTGGCTGCTGCCAGTGGCGATAAGTCGTGTCTTACCGGGTTGGACTCAAGA
CGATAGTTACCGGATAAGGCGCAGCGGTCGGGCTGAACGGGGGGTTCGTGCACACAGCCCAGCTTGGAGC
GAACGACCTACACCGAACTGAGATACCTACAGCGTGAGCTATGAGAAAGCGCCACGCTTCCCGAAGGGAG
AAAGGCGGACAGGTATCCGGTAAGCGGCAGGGTCGGAACAGGAGAGCGCACGAGGGAGCTTCCAGGGGGA
AACGCCTGGTATCTTTATAGTCCTGTCGGGTTTCGCCACCTCTGACTTGAGCGTCGATTTTTGTGATGCT
CGTCAGGGGGGCGGAGCCTATGGAAAAACGCCAGCAACGCGGCCTTTTTACGGTTCCTGGCCTTTTGCTG
GCCTTTTGCTCACATGTTCTTTCCTGCGTTATCCCCTGATTCTGTGGATAACCGTATTACCGCCTTTGAG
TGAGCTGATACCGCTCGCCGCAGCCGAACGACCGAGCGCAGCGAGTCAGTGAGCGAGGAAGCGGAAGAGC
GCCCAATACGCAAACCGCCTCTCCCCGCGCGTTGGCCGATTCATTAATGCAGCTGTGGAATGTGTGTCAG
TTAGGGTGTGGAAAGTCCCCAGGCTCCCCAGCAGGCAGAAGTATGCAAAGCATGCATCTCAATTAGTCAG
CAACCAGGTGTGGAAAGTCCCCAGGCTCCCCAGCAGGCAGAAGTATGCAAAGCATGCATCTCAATTAGTC
AGCAACCATAGTCCCGCCCCTAACTCCGCCCATCCCGCCCCTAACTCCGCCCAGTTCCGCCCATTCTCCG
CCCCATGGCTGACTAATTTTTTTTATTTATGCAGAGGCCGAGGCCGCCTCGGCCTCTGAGCTATTCCAGA
AGTAGTGAGGAGGCTTTTTTGGAGGCCTAGGCTTTTGCAAAAAGCTTGGACACAAGACAGGCTTGCGAGA
TATGTTTGAGAATACCACTTTATCCCGCGTCAGGGAGAGGCAGTGCGTAAAAAGACGCGGACTCATGTGA
AATACTGGTTTTTAGTGCGCCAGATCTCTATAATCTCGCGCAACCTATTTTCCCCTCGAACACTTTTTAA
GCCGTAGATAAACAGGCTGGGACACTTCACATGAGCGAAAAATACATCGTCACCTGGGACATGTTGCAGA
TCCATGCACGTAAACTCGCAAGCCGACTGATGCCTTCTGAACAATGGAAAGGCATTATTGCCGTAAGCCG
TGGCGGTCTGTACCGGGTGCGTTACTGGCGCGTGAACTGGGTATTCGTCATGTCGATACCGTTTGTATTT
CCAGCTACGATCACGACAACCAGCGCGAGCTTAAAGTGCTGAAACGCGCAGAAGGCGATGGCGAAGGCTT
CATCGTTATTGATGACCTGGTGGATACCGGTGGTACTGCGGTTGCGATTCGTGAAATGTATCCAAAAGCG
CACTTTGTCACCATCTTCGCAAAACCGGCTGGTCGTCCGCTGGTTGATGACTATGTTGTTGATATCCCGC
AAGATACCTGGATTGAACAGCCGTGGGATATGGGCGTCGTATTCGTCCCGCCAATCTCCGGTCGCTAATC
TTTTCAACGCCTGGCACTGCCGGGCGTTGTTCTTTTTAACTTCAGGCGGGTTACAATAGTTTCCAGTAAG
TATTCTGGAGGCTGCATCCATGACACAGGCAAACCTGAGCGAAACCCTGTTCAAACCCCGCTTTAAACAT
CCTGAAACCTCGACGCTAGTCCGCCGCTTTAATCACGGCGCACAACCGCCTGTGCAGTCGGCCCTTGATG
GTAAAACCATCCCTCACTGGTATCGCATGATTAACCGTCTGATGTGGATCTGGCGCGGCATTGACCCACG
CGAAATCCTCGACGTCCAGGCACGTATTGTGATGAGCGATGCCGAACGTACCGACGATGATTTATACGAT
ACGGTGATTGGCTACCGTGGCGGCAACTGGATTTATGAGTGGGCCCCGGATCTTTGTGAAGGAACCTTAC
TTCTGTGGTGTGACATAATTGGACAAACTACCTACAGAGATTTAAAGCTCTAAGGTAAATATAAAATTTT
TAAGTGTATAATGTGTTAAACTACTGATTCTAATTGTTTGTGTATTTTAGATTCCAACCTATGGAACTGA
TGAATGGGAGCAGTGGTGGAATGCCTTTAATGAGGAAAACCTGTTTTGCTCAGAAGAAATGCCATCTAGT
GATGATGAGGCTACTGCTGACTCTCAACATTCTACTCCTCCAAAAAAGAAGAGAAAGGTAGAAGACCCCA
AGGACTTTCCTTCAGAATTGCTAAGTTTTTTGAGTCATGCTGTGTTTAGTAATAGAACTCTTGCTTGCTT
TGCTATTTACACCACAAAGGAAAAAGCTGCACTGCTATACAAGAAAATTATGGAAAAATATTCTGTAACC
TTTATAAGTAGGCATAACAGTTATAATCATAACATACTGTTTTTTCTTACTCCACACAGGCATAGAGTGT
CTGCTATTAATAACTATGCTCAAAAATTGTGTACCTTTAGCTTTTTAATTTGTAAAGGGGTTAATAAGGA
ATATTTGATGTATAGTGCCTTGACTAGAGATCATAATCAGCCATACCACATTTGTAGAGGTTTTACTTGC
TTTAAAAAACCTCCCACACCTCCCCCTGAACCTGAAACATAAAATGAATGCAATTGTTGTTGTTAACTTG
TTTATTGCAGCTTATAATGGTTACAAATAAAGCAATAGCATCACAAATTTCACAAATAAAGCATTTTTTT
CACTGCATTCTAGTTGTGGTTTGTCCAAACTCATCAATGTATCTTATCATGTCTGGATCAACTGGATAAC
TCAAGCTAACCAAAATCATCCCAAACTTCCCACCCCATACCCTATTACCACTGCCAATTACCTGTGGTTT
CATTTACTCTAAACCTGTGATTCCTCTGAATTATTTTCATTTTAAAGAAATTGTATTTGTTAAATATGTA
CTACAAACTTAGTAGTTGGAAGGGCTAATTCACTCCCAAAGAAGACAAGATATCCTTGATCTGTGGATCT
ACCACACACAAGGCTACTTCCCTGATTAGCAGAACTACACACCAGGGCCAGGGGTCAGATATCCACTGAC
CTTTGGATGGTGCTACAAGCTAGTACCAGTTGAGCCAGATAAGGTAGAAGAGGCCAATAAAGGAGAGAAC
ACCAGCTTGTTACACCCTGTGAGCCTGCATGGGATGGATGACCCGGAGAGAGAAGTGTTAGAGTGGAGGT
TTGACAGCCGCCTAGCATTTCATCACGTGGCCCGAGAGCTGCATCCGGAGTACTTCAAGAACTGCTGATA
TCGAGCTTGCTACAAGGGACTTTCCGCTGGGGACTTTCCAGGGAGGCGTGGCCTGGGCGGGACTGGGGAG
TGGCGAGCCCTCAGATCCTGCATATAAGCAGCTGCTTTTTGCCTGTACTGGGTCTCTCTGGTTAGACCAG
ATCTGAGCCTGGGAGCTCTCTGGCTAACTAGGGAACCCACTGCTTAAGCCTCAATAAAGCTTGCCTTGAG
TGCTTCAAGTAGTGTGTGCCCGTCTGTTGTGTGACTCTGGTAACTAGAGATCCCTCAGACCCTTTTAGTC
AGTGTGGAAAATCTCTAGCAGTGGCGCCCGAACAGGGACTTGAAAGCGAAAGGGAAACCAGAGGAGCTCT
CTCGACGCAGGACTCGGCTTGCTGAAGCGCGCACGGCAAGAGGCGAGGGGCGGCGACTGGTGAGTACGCC
AAAAATTTTGACTAGCGGAGGCTAGAAGGAGAGAGATGGGTGCGAGAGCGTCAGTATTAAGCGGGGGAGA
ATTAGATCGCGATGGGAAAAAATTCGGTTAAGGCCAGGGGGAAAGAAAAAATATAAATTAAAACATATAG
TATGGGCAAGCAGGGAGCTAGAACGATTCGCAGTTAATCCTGGCCTGTTAGAAACATCAGAAGGCTGTAG
ACAAATACTGGGACAGCTACAACCATCCCTTCAGACAGGATCAGAAGAACTTAGATCATTATATAATACA
GTAGCAACCCTCTATTGTGTGCATCAAAGGATAGAGATAAAAGACACCAAGGAAGCTTTAGACAAGATAG
AGGAAGAGCAAAACAAAAGTAAGACCACCGCACAGCAAGCGGCCGGCCGCTGATCTTCAGACCTGGAGGA
GGAGATATGAGGGACAATTGGAGAAGTGAATTATATAAATATAAAGTAGTAAAAATTGAACCATTAGGAG
TAGCACCCACCAAGGCAAAGAGAAGAGTGGTGCAGAGAGAAAAAAGAGCAGTGGGAATAGGAGCTTTGTT
CCTTGGGTTCTTGGGAGCAGCAGGAAGCACTATGGGCGCAGCGTCAATGACGCTGACGGTACAGGCCAGA
CAATTATTGTCTGGTATAGTGCAGCAGCAGAACAATTTGCTGAGGGCTATTGAGGCGCAACAGCATCTGT
TGCAACTCACAGTCTGGGGCATCAAGCAGCTCCAGGCAAGAATCCTGGCTGTGGAAAGATACCTAAAGGA
TCAACAGCTCCTGGGGATTTGGGGTTGCTCTGGAAAACTCATTTGCACCACTGCTGTGCCTTGGAATGCT
AGTTGGAGTAATAAATCTCTGGAACAGATTTGGAATCACACGACCTGGATGGAGTGGGACAGAGAAATTA
ACAATTACACAAGCTTAATACACTCCTTAATTGAAGAATCGCAAAACCAGCAAGAAAAGAATGAACAAGA
ATTATTGGAATTAGATAAATGGGCAAGTTTGTGGAATTGGTTTAACATAACAAATTGGCTGTGGTATATA
AAATTATTCATAATGATAGTAGGAGGCTTGGTAGGTTTAAGAATAGTTTTTGCTGTACTTTCTATAGTGA
ATAGAGTTAGGCAGGGATATTCACCATTATCGTTTCAGACCCACCTCCCAACCCCGAGGGGACCCGACAG
GCCCGAAGGAATAGAAGAAGAAGGTGGAGAGAGAGACAGAGACAGATCCATTCGATTAGTGAACGGATCT
CGACGGTATCGCCAAATGGCAGTATTCATCCACAATTTTAAAAGAAAAGGGGGGATTGGGGGGTACAGTG
CAGGGGAAAGAATAGTAGACATAATAGCAACAGACATACAAACTAAAGAATTACAAAAACAAATTACAAA
AATTCAAAATTTTCGGGTTTATTACAGGGACAGCAGAGATCCAGTTTGGATCGATAAGCTTGATATCGAA
TTCCTGCAGCCCCGATAAAATAAAAGATTTTATTTAGTCTCCAGAAAAAGGGGGGAATGAAAGACCCCAC
CTGTAGGTTTGGCAAGCTAGCTGCAGTAACGCCATTTTGCAAGGCATGGAAAAATACCAAACCAAGAATA
GAGAAGTTCAGATCAAGGGCGGGTACATGAAAATAGCTAACGTTGGGCCAAACAGGATATCTGCGGTGAG
CAGTTTCGGCCCCGGCCCGGGGCCAAGAACAGATGGTCACCGCAGTTTCGGCCCCGGCCCGAGGCCAAGA
ACAGATGGTCCCCAGATATGGCCCAACCCTCAGCAGTTTCTTAAGACCCATCAGATGTTTCCAGGCTCCC
CCAAGGACCTGAAATGACCCTGCGCCTTATTTGAATTAACCAATCAGCCTGCTTCTCGCTTCTGTTCGCG
CGCTTCTGCTTCCCGAGCTCTATAAAAGAGCTCACAACCCCTCACTCGGCGCGCCAGTCCTCCGACAGAC
TGAGTCGCCCGGGGGGGATCTGGAGCTCTCGAGAATTCTCACGCGTATGGTGAGCAAGGGCGAGGAGCTG
TTCACCGGGGTGGTGCCCATCCTGGTCGAGCTGGACGGCGACGTAAACGGCCACAAGTTCAGCGTGTCCG
GCGAGGGCGAGGGCGATGCCACCTACGGCAAGCTGACCCTGAAGTTCATCTGCACCACCGGCAAGCTGCC
CGTGCCCTGGCCCACCCTCGTGACCACCCTGACCTACGGCGTGCAGTGCTTCAGCCGCTACCCCGACCAC
ATGAAGCAGCACGACTTCTTCAAGTCCGCCATGCCCGAAGGCTACGTCCAGGAGCGCACCATCTTCTTCA
AGGACGACGGCAACTACAAGACCCGCGCCGAGGTGAAGTTCGAGGGCGACACCCTGGTGAACCGCATCGA
GCTGAAGGGCATCGACTTCAAGGAGGACGGCAACATCCTGGGGCACAAGCTGGAGTACAACTACAACAGC
CACAACGTCTATATCATGGCCGACAAGCAGAAGAACGGCATCAAGGTGAACTTCAAGATCCGCCACAACA
TCGAGGACGGCAGCGTGCAGCTCGCCGACCACTACCAGCAGAACACCCCCATCGGCGACGGCCCCGTGCT
GCTGCCCGACAACCACTACCTGAGCACCCAGTCCAAGCTGAGCAAAGACCCCAACGAGAAGCGCGATCAC
ATGGTCCTGCTGGAGTTCGTGACCGCCGCCGGGATCACTCTCGGCATGGACGAGCTGTACAAGACGCGTG
GGAGTTCCGGTGGTGGCGGGAGCGGAGGTGGAGGCTCGAGCGGTGGAGCTCAGGGGAATTCAATGGCCAC
CAAGGCTCGGGTTATGTATGATTTTGCTGCTGAACCTGGAAATAATGAACTGACGGTTAATGAAGGAGAA
ATCATCACAATCACAAATCCGGATGTAGGTGGAGGATGGCTGGAAGGAAGAAACATCAAAGGAGAACGAG
GGCTGGTTCCCACAGACTACGTTGAAATTTTACCCAGTGATGGAAAAGATCAATTTTCTTGTGGAAATTC
AGTGGCTGACCAAGCCTTCCTTGATTCTCTCTCAGCCAGCACAGCTCACGCCAGTTCGTCGGCTGCCAGC
AACAATCACCAGGTTGGCAGTGGCAATGACCCCTGGTCAGCCTGGAGTGCCTCCAAATCTGGGAACTGGG
AAAGCTCAGAAGGCTGGGGGGCCCAGCCAGAGGGGGCTGGAGCCCAAAGAAACACAAACACTCCCAACAA
CTGGGACACTGCCTTCGGCCACCCCCAGGCCTACCAAGGACCAGCAACTGGTGATGATGATGACTGGGAT
GAAGACTGGGATGGGCCCAAATCCTCTTCCTACTTTAAGGATTCAGAGTCAGCTGATGCAGGCGGCGCTC
AGCGAGGAAACAGTCGTGCTAGTTCCTCATCCATGAAAATTCCCCTTAACAAATTTCCTGGATTTGCGAA
ACCTGGCACGGAACAGTATTTGTTGGCCAAACAACTAGCAAAACCCAAAGAGAAAATTCCCATCATTGTT
GGAGATTATGGCCCAATGTGGGTTTATCCTACCTCTACTTTTGACTGTGTGGTAGCAGATCCCAGGAAAG
GCTCCAAAATGTATGGTCTAAAGAGCTACATCGAATATCAGCTAACACCTACTAACACTAATCGATCTGT
AAACCACAGGTATAAGCACTTTGACTGGTTATATGAGCGTCTCCTGGTTAAGTTTGGGTCAGCCATTCCA
ATCCCTTCTCTTCCAGACAAACAAGTCACAGGCCGCTTTGAAGAGGAATTTATCAAAATGCGCATGGAGA
GACTTCAGGCCTGGATGACCAGGATGTGTCGCCATCCAGTAATCTCAGAAAGTGAAGTTTTCCAGCAGTT
CCTAAATTTCCGAGATGAGAAGGAATGGAAAACTGGAAAGAGGAAGGCCGAGAGAGATGAGCTGGCGGGA
GTCATGATATTTTCCACCATGGAACCAGAGGCACCTGACTTGGACTTAGTAGAAATAGAGCAGAAGTGCG
AGGCTGTGGGGAAGTTCACCAAGGCCATGGATGACGGCGTGAAGGAGCTGCTGACGGTGGGGCAGGAGCA
CTGGAAGCGCTGCACGGGCCCATTACCCAAGGAATATCAGAAGATAGGAAAGGCCTTGCAGAGTTTGGCC
ACAGTGTTCAGTTCCAGTGGCTATCAAGGTGAAACAGATCTCAATGATGCAATAACAGAAGCAGGAAAGA
CTTATGAAGAAATTGCCAGTCTCGTGGCAGAACAGCCAAAGAAAGATCTCCATTTCCTGATGGAATGTAA
TCACGAGTATAAAGGTTTTCTTGGCTGCTTCCCTGACATCATTGGCACTCACAAGGGAGCAATAGAAAAA
GTGAAAGAAAGTGACAAACTAGTTGCAACAAGTAAAATCACCCTACAAGACAAACAGAACATGGTGAAGA
GAGTCAGCATCATGTCTTACGCGTTGCAAGCTGAGATGAATCACTTTCACAGTAACCGGATCTATGATTA
CAACAGTGTCATCCGCCTGTACCTGGAGCAGCAAGTGCAATTTTACGAAACGATTGCAGAAAAGCTGAGG
CAGGCCCTCAGCCGCTTTCCAGTGATGTAGAGCGGCCGCGACTCTAGAGTCGACCTGCAGGCATGCAAGC
TTGATATCAAGCTTATCGATAATCAACCTCTGGATTACAAAATTTGTGAAAGATTGACTGGTATTCTTAA
CTATGTTGCTCCTTTTACGCTATGTGGATACGCTGCTTTAATGCCTTTGTATCATGCTATTGCTTCCCGT
ATGGCTTTCATTTTCTCCTCCTTGTATAAATCCTGGTTGCTGTCTCTTTATGAGGAGTTGTGGCCCGTTG
TCAGGCAACGTGGCGTGGTGTGCACTGTGTTTGCTGACGCAACCCCCACTGGTTGGGGCATTGCCACCAC
CTGTCAGCTCCTTTCCGGGACTTTCGCTTTCCCCCTCCCTATTGCCACGGCGGAACTCATCGCCGCCTGC
CTTGCCCGCTGCTGGACAGGGGCTCGGCTGTTGGGCACTGACAATTCCGTGGTGTTGTCGGGGAAATCAT
CGTCCTTTCCTTGGCTGCTCGCCTGTGTTGCCACCTGGATTCTGCGCGGGACGTCCTTCTGCTACGTCCC
TTCGGCCCTCAATCCAGCGGACCTTCCTTCCCGCGGCCTGCTGCCGGCTCTGCGGCCTCTTCCGCGTCTT
CGCCTTCGCCCTCAGACGAGTCGGATCTCCCTTTGGGCCGCCTCCCCGCAT
Features (pLannotate 1.2.2; 34 found; start..end, strand, type, name):
     38..106     +  CDS            nef (fragment): NEF_HV1Z2 - Experimental evidence at protein level: Swiss-Prot protein existence level 1. Extracellular Nef protein targets CD4(+) T-lymphocytes for apoptosis by interacting with CXCR4 surface receptors. From Human immunodeficiency virus type 1 group M subtype D (isolate Z2/CDC-Z34) (HIV-1).
    108..341     +  LTR            3' LTR (ΔU3): self-inactivating 3' long terminal repeat (LTR) from HIV-1
    366..384     -  promoter       SP6 promoter: promoter for bacteriophage SP6 RNA polymerase
    612..891     +  CDS            TcR (fragment): tetracycline efflux protein; tet; confers resistance to tetracycline
    892..940     -  misc_feature   bom (fragment): basis of mobility region from pBR322
   1042..1077    -  CDS            rop (fragment): Rop protein, which maintains plasmids at low copy number; rop
   1172..1276    +  promoter       AmpR promoter: bla
   1277..2137    +  CDS            AmpR: β-lactamase; bla; confers resistance to ampicillin, carbenicillin, and related antibiotics
   2308..2896    +  rep_origin     ori: high-copy-number ColE1/pMB1/pBR322/pUC origin of replication
   3079..3135    +  CDS            lacI (fragment): lac repressor; lacI; The lac repressor binds to the lac operator to inhibit transcription in E. coli. This inhibition can be relieved by adding lactose or isopropyl-β-D-thiogalactopyranoside (IPTG).
   3142..3471    +  promoter       SV40 promoter: SV40 enhancer and early promoter
   3671..3790    +  CDS            gpt (fragment): XGPT_ECOLI - Also known as gpp, gxu. Experimental evidence at protein level: Swiss-Prot protein existence level 1. Purine salvage pathway enzyme that catalyzes the transfer of the ribosyl-5-phosphate group from 5-phospho-alpha-D-ribose 1- diphosphate (PRPP) to the N9 position of the 6-oxopurines guanine and xanthine to form the corresponding ribonucleotides GMP (guanosine 5'- monophosphate) and XMP (xanthosine 5'-monophosphate), with the release of PPi. To a lesser extent, also acts on hypoxanthine (PubMed:9100006, PubMed:3886014). Does not ribophosphorylate adenine (PubMed:3886014). From Esch
   3790..4125    +  CDS            gpt (fragment): XGPT_ECOLI - Also known as gpp, gxu. Experimental evidence at protein level: Swiss-Prot protein existence level 1. Purine salvage pathway enzyme that catalyzes the transfer of the ribosyl-5-phosphate group from 5-phospho-alpha-D-ribose 1- diphosphate (PRPP) to the N9 position of the 6-oxopurines guanine and xanthine to form the corresponding ribonucleotides GMP (guanosine 5'- monophosphate) and XMP (xanthosine 5'-monophosphate), with the release of PPi. To a lesser extent, also acts on hypoxanthine (PubMed:9100006, PubMed:3886014). Does not ribophosphorylate adenine (PubMed:3886014). From Esch
   4220..4525    +  CDS            frsA (fragment): FRSA_ECOLI - Also known as yafA. Experimental evidence at protein level: Swiss-Prot protein existence level 1. Catalyzes the hydrolysis of esters (PubMed:15808744). Displays esterase activity toward pNP-butyrate (PubMed:15808744). May stimulate mixed-acid fermentation by acting as a fermentation/respiration switch that down-regulates respiration and up- regulates fermentation rates (PubMed:15169777). From Escherichia coli (strain K12).
   4529..4603    +  CDS            small t antigen (fragment): SV40 (simian virus 40) small t antigen
   4605..4670    +  intron         small t intron: SV40 (simian virus 40) small t antigen intron
   4800..4820    +  CDS            SV40 NLS: nuclear localization signal of SV40 (simian virus 40) large T antigen
   5139..5222    +  CDS            large T antigen (fragment): large T antigen from SV40 (simian virus 40)
   5245..5379    +  polyA_signal   SV40 poly(A) signal: SV40 polyadenylation signal
   5546..5875    +  CDS            nef (fragment): NEF_HV1BR - Experimental evidence at protein level: Swiss-Prot protein existence level 1. Extracellular Nef protein targets CD4(+) T-lymphocytes for apoptosis by interacting with CXCR4 surface receptors (PubMed:14990729). From Human immunodeficiency virus type 1 group M subtype B (isolate BRU/LAI) (HIV-1).
   5923..6180    +  LTR            5' LTR (truncated): truncated 5' long terminal repeat (LTR) from HIV-1
   6227..6352    +  misc_feature   HIV-1 Ψ: packaging signal of human immunodeficiency virus type 1
   6336..6674    +  CDS            HIV-1 gag (fragment): gag protein from human immunodeficiency virus 1; gag
   6849..7082    +  misc_feature   RRE: The Rev response element (RRE) of HIV-1 allows for Rev-dependent mRNA export from the nucleus to the cytoplasm.
   7459..7559    +  CDS            Rev (fragment): human immunodeficiency virus 1 (HIV-1) Rev protein; rev; enhances nuclear export of unspliced and incompletely spliced viral mRNAs
   7596..7713    +  misc_feature   cPPT/CTS: central polypurine tract and central termination sequence of HIV-1
   7750..7782    -  misc_feature   MCS (fragment): pBluescript multiple cloning site
   7866..8273    +  promoter       SFFV promoter: spleen focus-forming virus long terminal repeat (LTR) promoter
   8307..9023    +  CDS            mEGFP: mEGFP is a basic (constitutively fluorescent) green fluorescent protein published in 2002, derived from Aequorea victoria. It has moderate acid sensitivity.
   9093..10877   +  CDS            SNX9: SNX9_HUMAN - Also known as SH3PX1, SH3PXD3A. Experimental evidence at protein level: Swiss-Prot protein existence level 1. Involved in endocytosis and intracellular vesicle trafficking, both during interphase and at the end of mitosis. Required for efficient progress through mitosis and cytokinesis. Required for normal formation of the cleavage furrow at the end of mitosis. Plays a role in endocytosis via clathrin-coated pits, but also clathrin- independent, actin-dependent fluid-phase endocytosis. Plays a role in macropinocytosis. Promotes internalization of TNFR. Promotes degradation of EGFR
  10892..10922   +  misc_feature   MCS (fragment): pUC18/19 multiple cloning site
  10923..10941   +  misc_feature   MCS (fragment): pBluescript multiple cloning site
  10941..11529   +  misc_feature   WPRE: woodchuck hepatitis virus posttranscriptional regulatory element
  11530..21      +  misc_feature   MCS (fragment) (across the origin): pBluescript multiple cloning site
