[The description below was written by a language model from this plasmid's Addgene catalogue record and pLannotate feature annotations shown in this document.]
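Description:
pHR-mGFP-SNX9 is an HIV-1-derived lentiviral transfer plasmid on the pHR backbone, built for expression of human sorting nexin 9 (SNX9) fused to monomeric GFP in mammalian cells. It is maintained in E. coli through a high-copy ColE1/pUC-type origin and selected with ampicillin via the bla gene. The full sequence record is about 11.5 kb. The backbone also carries leftovers typical of older pHR vectors: an SV40 promoter followed by gpt fragments, SV40 small t intron and poly(A) sequences, and short fragments of TcR, rop, bom and lacI. None of these is recorded as a functional selection marker, and no mammalian drug-resistance cassette is annotated within the proviral region.

The viral portion runs from a 5' LTR annotated as truncated, through the Ψ packaging signal with adjoining gag sequence, the Rev response element and the cPPT/CTS, to a self-inactivating ΔU3 3' LTR. These elements allow the genomic RNA to be packaged, exported in a Rev-dependent manner, reverse transcribed and integrated, while the U3 deletion silences LTR promoter activity after integration. Packaging and envelope functions are absent and must be supplied in trans. Expression of the payload is driven by an internal SFFV promoter, which is strong in haematopoietic cells. It precedes an mEGFP coding sequence followed, after a short gap that presumably encodes a linker, by the SNX9 open reading frame, so that GFP sits at the N terminus. A downstream WPRE boosts transcript stability and expression.

SNX9 acts in endocytosis and membrane remodelling. The fluorescent fusion lets its localisation be imaged in stably transduced cells, and the associated work concerns CD28 co-stimulation at invaginated synaptic membranes in T cells.
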