Addgene plasmid #223632: pHR-mGFP-SNX9
Purpose: Lentiviral expression of human SNX9 with mGFP tag in mammalian cells
Depositing lab: Enfu Hui. Publication: cis-B7:CD28 interactions at invaginated synaptic membranes provide CD28 co-stimulation and promote CD8(+) T cell function and anti-tumor immunity. Zhao Y, Caron C, Chan YY, Lee CK, Xu X, Zhang J, Masubuchi T, Wu C, Bui JD, Hui E. Immunity. 2023 Jun 13;56(6):1187-1203.e12. doi: 10.1016/j.immuni.2023.04.005. Epub 2023 May 8. PubMed 37160118.
Backbone
  Vector backbone: pHR
  Vector type: Lentiviral ; Mammalian Expression
Growth in bacteria
  Bacterial resistance: Ampicillin, 100 μg/mL
  Growth temperature: 37°C
  Growth strain: NEB Stable
  Copy number: High Copy
Gene/Insert
  Gene/Insert name: SNX9
  Species: H. sapiens (human)
  Entrez Gene: SNX9 (a.k.a. SDP1, SH3PX1, SH3PXD3A, WISP)
  Tag / fusion protein: mGFP (N terminal on insert)
  Cloning method: Gibson Cloning
  Sequencing primers: 5′ ccaatcagcctgcttctcgcttc; 3′ ccagaggttgattatcgataagc
Terms and licenses: Academic/Nonprofit Terms; Industry Terms: Not Available to Industry
Depositor comments: Plasmid lab code: L2839
How to cite: pHR-mGFP-SNX9 was a gift from Enfu Hui (Addgene plasmid # 223632 ; http://n2t.net/addgene:223632 ; RRID:Addgene_223632)
